Addgene plasmid #91385: pHH0103_ITSN1-2/5
Purpose: Protein expression and purification of human SH3 domain construct ITSN1-2/5
Depositing lab: Sachdev Sidhu. Depositing organization: University of Toronto. Publication: Comprehensive Analysis of the Human SH3 Domain Family Reveals a Wide Variety of Non-canonical Specificities. Teyra J, Huang H, Jain S, Guan X, Dong A, Liu Y, Tempel W, Min J, Tong Y, Kim PM, Bader GD, Sidhu SS. Structure. 2017 Oct 3;25(10):1598-1610.e3. doi: 10.1016/j.str.2017.07.017. Epub 2017 Sep 7. PubMed 28890361.
Backbone
  Vector backbone: pHH0103
  Vector type: Bacterial Expression
Growth in bacteria
  Bacterial resistance: Ampicillin, 100 μg/mL
  Growth temperature: 37°C
  Growth strain: DH5alpha
  Copy number: Low Copy
Gene/Insert
  Gene/Insert name: ITSN1-2/5
  Species: H. sapiens (human)
  Insert size (bp): 218
  Entrez Gene: ITSN1 (a.k.a. ITSN, SH3D1A, SH3P17)
  Cloning method: Restriction Enzyme; 5′ cloning site Sfi1 (unknown if destroyed); 3′ cloning site Not1 (unknown if destroyed)
Terms and licenses: Academic/Nonprofit Terms; Industry Terms: Not Available to Industry
How to cite: pHH0103_ITSN1-2/5 was a gift from Sachdev Sidhu (Addgene plasmid # 91385 ; http://n2t.net/addgene:91385 ; RRID:Addgene_91385)
