[The description below was written by a language model from this plasmid's Addgene catalogue record and pLannotate feature annotations shown in this document.]
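Description:
pHH0103_ITSN1-2/5 is a bacterial expression plasmid of about 6.9 kb, built on the pHH0103 backbone, for producing and purifying a single SH3 domain of human intersectin 1 (ITSN1). The name suggests the second of the protein's five SH3 domains, although the record does not spell this out. The plasmid replicates in E. coli from a ColE1/pBR322-type origin with an adjacent bom region. It is catalogued as low copy, even though the rop coding sequence appears only as two fragments interrupted by an f1 phage origin. Selection is by ampicillin through the TEM beta-lactamase gene (bla) and its own promoter.

The expression cassette is driven by the hybrid tac promoter with a downstream lac operator. The plasmid also carries lacI under the up-mutated lacIq promoter, so transcription is repressed until it is induced with IPTG. The annotated order of the coding features is a 6xHis tag, Schistosoma japonicum glutathione S-transferase, and then the roughly 218 bp ITSN1 insert, cloned between SfiI and NotI sites. This arrangement is consistent with a His-GST-SH3 fusion that can be purified on either nickel or glutathione resin. The automated annotation matched the insert to the Xenopus laevis intersectin orthologue, which probably reflects sequence conservation, since the catalogue lists the species as human.

An fd phage terminator follows the insert. Beyond it lie fragments of M13 gene III, remnants of the tetracycline resistance gene and promoter, and the f1 origin. These suggest that the backbone derives from a phagemid display vector, but they have no stated role here. The construct belongs to a collection used for a family-wide analysis of human SH3 domain binding specificities.
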