Features (pLannotate 1.2.2; 21 found; start..end, strand, type, name):
     53..130     +  promoter       lacIq promoter: lacI (mutant); In the lacIq allele, a single base change in the promoter boosts expression of the lacI gene about 10-fold.
    131..1213    +  CDS            lacI: lac repressor; lacI; The lac repressor binds to the lac operator to inhibit transcription in E. coli. This inhibition can be relieved by adding lactose or isopropyl-β-D-thiogalactopyranoside (IPTG).
   1226..1247    +  protein_bind   CAP binding site: CAP binding activates transcription in the presence of cAMP. E. coli catabolite activator protein
   1266..1283    +  promoter       tet promoter (fragment): E. coli promoter for tetracycline efflux protein gene
   1456..1484    +  promoter       tac promoter: strong E. coli promoter; hybrid between the trp and lac UV5 promoters
   1492..1508    +  protein_bind   lac operator: The lac repressor binds to the lac operator to inhibit transcription in E. coli. This inhibition can be relieved by adding lactose or isopropyl-β-D-thiogalactopyranoside (IPTG). lac repressor encoded by lacI
   1593..1610    +  CDS            6xHis: 6xHis affinity tag
   1626..2279    +  CDS            GST26_SCHJA: Experimental evidence at protein level: Swiss-Prot protein existence level 1. GST isoenzymes appear to play a central role in the parasite detoxification system. Other functions are also suspected including a role in increasing the solubility of haematin in the parasite gut. From Schistosoma japonicum (Blood fluke).
   2337..2543    +  CDS            itsn1 (fragment): ITSN1_XENLA - Experimental evidence at protein level: Swiss-Prot protein existence level 1. Adapter protein that provides a link between the endocytic membrane traffic and the actin assembly machinery. Acts as guanine nucleotide exchange factor (GEF) for cdc42, and thereby stimulates actin nucleation mediated by wasl and the arp2/3 complex (By similarity). Involved in endocytosis of activated egfr, and probably also other growth factor receptors (By similarity). From Xenopus laevis (African clawed frog).
   2559..2606    +  terminator     fd terminator (sequence withheld): central terminator from bacteriophage fd (Otsuka and Kunisawa, 1982)
   2611..2823    +  CDS            M13 gene III (fragment) (sequence partly withheld): pIII; III; minor coat protein
   2838..3308    +  CDS            M13 gene III (fragment) (sequence partly withheld): pIII; III; minor coat protein
   3330..3400    +  CDS            TcR (fragment): tetracycline efflux protein; tet; confers resistance to tetracycline
   3642..4022    -  CDS            YPB1_ECOLX: Protein predicted: Swiss-Prot protein existence level 4. From Escherichia coli.
   4039..4190    +  CDS            rop (fragment): Rop protein, which maintains plasmids at low copy number; rop
   4226..4654    -  rep_origin     f1 ori (sequence partly withheld): f1 bacteriophage origin of replication; arrow indicates direction of (+) strand synthesis
   4663..4702    +  CDS            rop (fragment): Rop protein, which maintains plasmids at low copy number; rop
   4804..4944    +  misc_feature   bom: basis of mobility region from pBR322
   5130..5717    -  rep_origin     ori: high-copy-number ColE1/pMB1/pBR322/pUC origin of replication
   5891..6748    -  CDS            bla: BLAT_ECOLX - Experimental evidence at protein level: Swiss-Prot protein existence level 1. TEM-type are the most prevalent beta-lactamases in enterobacteria; they hydrolyze the beta-lactam bond in susceptible beta-lactam antibiotics, thus conferring resistance to penicillins and cephalosporins. TEM-3 and TEM-4 are capable of hydrolyzing cefotaxime and ceftazidime. TEM-5 is capable of hydrolyzing ceftazidime. TEM-6 is capable of hydrolyzing ceftazidime and aztreonam. TEM-8/CAZ-2, TEM- 16/CAZ-7 and TEM-24/CAZ-6 are markedly active against ceftazidime. IRT- 4 shows resistance to beta-lactamase in
   6749..6853    -  promoter       AmpR promoter: bla
>Addgene plasmid #91385 | pHH0103_ITSN1-2/5 | addgene full sequence | sequence record 192251 | Addgene NGS Result
TAACCTATAAAAATAGGCGTATCACGAGGCCCTTTCGTCTTCAAGAATTCCCGACACCATCGAATGGTGC
AAAACCTTTCGCGGTATGGCATGATAGCGCCCGGAAGAGAGTCAATTCAGGGTGGTGAATGTGAAACCAG
TAACGTTATACGATGTCGCAGAGTATGCCGGTGTCTCTTATCAGACCGTTTCCCGCGTGGTGAACCAGGC
CAGCCACGTTTCTGCGAAAACGCGGGAAAAAGTGGAAGCGGCGATGGCGGAGCTGAATTACATTCCCAAC
CGCGTGGCACAACAACTGGCGGGCAAACAGTCGTTGCTGATTGGCGTTGCCACCTCCAGTCTGGCCCTGC
ACGCGCCGTCGCAAATTGTCGCGGCGATTAAATCTCGCGCCGATCAACTGGGTGCCAGCGTGGTGGTGTC
GATGGTAGAACGAAGCGGCGTCGAAGCCTGTAAAGCGGCGGTGCACAATCTTCTCGCGCAACGCGTCAGT
GGGCTGATCATTAACTATCCGCTGGATGACCAGGATGCCATTGCTGTGGAAGCTGCCTGCACTAATGTTC
CGGCGTTATTTCTTGATGTCTCTGACCAGACACCCATCAACAGTATTATTTTCTCCCATGAAGACGGTAC
GCGACTGGGCGTGGAGCATCTGGTCGCATTGGGTCACCAGCAAATCGCGCTGTTAGCGGGCCCATTAAGT
TCTGTCTCGGCGCGTCTGCGTCTGGCTGGCTGGCATAAATATCTCACTCGCAATCAAATTCAGCCGATAG
CGGAACGGGAAGGCGACTGGAGTGCCATGTCCGGTTTTCAACAAACCATGCAAATGCTGAATGAGGGCAT
CGTTCCCACTGCGATGCTGGTTGCCAACGATCAGATGGCGCTGGGCGCAATGCGCGCCATTACCGAGTCC
GGGCTGCGCGTTGGTGCGGATATCTCGGTAGTGGGATACGACGATACCGAAGACAGCTCATGTTATATCC
CGCCGTTAACCACCATCAAACAGGATTTTCGCCTGCTGGGGCAAACCAGCGTGGACCGCTTGCTGCAACT
CTCTCAGGGCCAGGCGGTGAAGGGCAATCAGCTGTTGCCCGTCTCACTGGTGAAAAGAAAAACCACCCTG
GCGCCCAATACGCAAACCGCCTCTCCCCGCGCGTTGGCCGATTCATTAATGCAGCTGGCACGACAGGTTT
CCCGACTGGAAAGCGGGCAGTGAGCGCAACGCAATTAATGTAAGTTAGCTCACTCATTAGGCACAATTCT
CATGTTTGACAGCTTATCATCGACTGCACGGTGCACCAATGCTTCTGGCGTCAGGCAGCCATCGGAAGCT
GTGGTATGGCTGTGCAGGTCGTAAATCACTGCATAATTCGTGTCGCTCAAGGCGCACTCCCGTTCTGGAT
AATGTTTTTTGCGCCGACATCATAACGGTTCTGGCAAATATTCTGAAATGAGCTGTTGACAATTAATCAT
CGGCTCGTATAATGTGTGGAATTGTGAGCGGATAACAATTTCACACAGGAAACAGCCAGTCCGTTTAGGT
GTTTTCACGAGCACTTCACCAACAAGGACCATAGATTATGAAAATCGAAGAACACCATCACCATCACCAT
TCCAGCGGTAAGCTTATGTCCCCTATACTAGGTTATTGGAAAATTAAGGGCCTTGTGCAACCCACTCGAC
TTCTTTTGGAATATCTTGAAGAAAAATATGAAGAGCATTTGTATGAGCGCGATGAAGGTGATAAATGGCG
AAACAAAAAGTTTGAATTGGGTTTGGAGTTTCCCAATCTTCCTTATTATATTGATGGTGATGTTAAATTA
ACACAGTCTATGGCCATCATACGTTATATAGCTGACAAGCACAACATGTTGGGTGGTTGTCCAAAAGAGC
GTGCAGAGATTTCAATGCTTGAAGGAGCGGTTTTGGATATTAGATACGGTGTTTCGAGAATTGCATATAG
TAAAGACTTTGAAACTCTCAAAGTTGATTTTCTTAGCAAGCTACCTGAAATGCTGAAAATGTTCGAAGAT
CGTTTATGTCATAAAACATATTTAAATGGTGATCATGTAACCCATCCTGACTTCATGTTGTATGACGCTC
TTGATGTTGTTTTATACATGGACCCAATGTGCCTGGATGCGTTCCCAAAATTAGTTTGTTTTAAAAAACG
TATTGAAGCTATCCCACAAATTGATAAGTACTTGAAATCCAGCAAGTATATAGCATGGCCTTTGCAGGGC
TGGCAAGCCACGTTTGGTGGTGGCGACCATCCTCCAAAATCGGATCTGGAAGTTCTGTTCCAGGGGCCCC
TGTCCAGCGGTCTGGTTCCGCGTGGTTCCGGTACCGCGGCCCAGCCGGCCATGGCCCAGGGCGCGCTGCT
GCAAGCACAAGCATTGTATCCATGGCGTGCCAAAAAAGATAACCATCTGAACTTTAACAAAAACGATGTC
ATTACCGTCCTGGAACAACAAGATATGTGGTGGTTTGGTGAAGTTCAGGGTCAGAAAGGCTGGTTTCCGA
AATCCTATGTTAAACTGATTTCCGCGGCCGCATA
[142 nt withheld, positions 2555-2696]
C
[98 nt withheld, positions 2698-2795]
AGTTTGTACTGGTGACGAAACTCAGTGTCTAGCTAGAGTGGC
[149 nt withheld, positions 2838-2986]
T
[41 nt withheld, positions 2988-3028]
T
[62 nt withheld, positions 3030-3091]
A
[35 nt withheld, positions 3093-3127]
CCTCCCTCAATCGGTTGAATGTCGCCCTTTTGTCTTTGGCGCTGGTAAACCATATGAA
[86 nt withheld, positions 3186-3271]
T
[54 nt withheld, positions 3273-3326]
CTAGCGCCGCCCTATACCTTGTCTGCCTCCCCGCGTTGCGTCGCGGTGCATGGAGCCGGGCCACCTCGAC
CTGAATGGAAGCCGGCGGCACCTCGCTAACGGATTCACCACTCCAAGAATTGGAGCCAATCAATTCTTGC
GGAGAACTGTGAATGCGCAAACCAACCCTTGGCAGAACATATCCATCGCGTCCGCCATCTCCAGCAGCCG
CACGCGGCGCATCTCGGGCAGCGTTGGGTCCTGGCCACGGGTGCGCATGATCGTGCTCCTGTCGTTGAGG
ACCCGGCTAGGCTGGCGGGGTTGCCTTACTGGTTAGCAGAATGAATCACCGATACGCGAGCGAACGTGAA
GCGACTGCTGCTGCAAAACGTCTGCGACCTGAGCAACAACATGAATGGTCTTCGGTTTCCGTGTTTCGTA
AAGTCTGGAAACGCGGAAGTCAGCGCCCTGCACCATTATGTTCCGGATCTGCATCGCAGGATGCTGCTGG
CTACCCTGTGGAACACCTACATCTGTATTAACGAAGCGCTGGCATTGACCCTGAGTGATTTTTCTCTGGT
CCCGCCGCATCCATACCGCCAGTTGTTTACCCTCACAACGTTCCAGTAACCGGGCATGTTCATCATCAGT
AACCCGTATCGTGAGCATCCTCTCTCGTTTCATCGGTATCATTACCCCCATGAACAGAAATCCCCCTTAC
ACGGAGGCATCAGTGACCAAACAGGAAAAAACCGCCCTTAACATGGCCCGCTTTATCAGAAGCCAGACAT
TAACGCTTCTGGAGAAACTCAACGAGCTGGACGCGGATGAACAGGCAGACATCTGTGAATCGCTTCACGA
CCACGCTGATGAGCTTTACCGCAGGATCCGCGAAATTGTAAGCGTTAATATTTTGTTAAAATTCGCGTTA
AATTTTTGTTAAATCAGCTCATTTTTTAACCAATAGGCCGAAATCGGCAAAATCCCTTATAAATCAAAAG
AATAGACCGAGATAGGGT
[37 nt withheld, positions 4325-4361]
AAAGAACGTGGACTCCAACGTCAAAGG
[49 nt withheld, positions 4389-4437]
T
[91 nt withheld, positions 4439-4529]
G
[124 nt withheld, positions 4531-4654]
CGCGGATCCTGCCTCGCGCGTTTCGGTGATGACGGTGAAAACCTCTGACACATGCAGCTCCCGGAGACGG
TCACAGCTTGTCTGTAAGCGGATGCCGGGAGCAGACAAGCCCGTCAGGGCGCGTCAGCGGGTGTTGGCGG
GTGTCGGGGCGCAGCCATGACCCAGTCACGTAGCGATAGCGGAGTGTATACTGGCTTAACTATGCGGCAT
CAGAGCAGATTGTACTGAGAGTGCACCATATGCGGTGTGAAATACCGCACAGATGCGTAAGGAGAAAATA
CCGCATCAGGCGCTCTTCCGCTTCCTCGCTCACTGACTCGCTGCGCTCGGTCGTTCGGCTGCGGCGAGCG
GTATCAGCTCACTCAAAGGCGGTAATACGGTTATCCACAGAATCAGGGGATAACGCAGGAAAGAACATGT
GAGCAAAAGGCCAGCAAAAGGCCAGGAACCGTAAAAAGGCCGCGTTGCTGGCGTTTTTCCATAGGCTCCG
CCCCCCTGACGAGCATCACAAAAATCGACGCTCAAGTCAGAGGTGGCGAAACCCGACAGGACTATAAAGA
TACCAGGGTTTCCCCCTGGAAGCTCCCTCGTGCGCTCTCCTGTTCCGACCCTGCCGCTTACCGGATACCT
GTCCGCCTTTCTCCCTTCGGGAAGCGTGGCGCTTTCTCATAGCTCACGCTGTAGGTATCTCAGTTCGGTG
TAGGTCGTTCGCTCCAAGCTGGGCTGTGTGCACGAACCCCCCGTTCAGCCCGACCGCTGCGCCTTATCCG
GTAACTATCGTCTTGAGTCCAACCCGGTAAGACACGACTTATCGCCACTGGCAGCAGCCACTGGTAACAG
GATTAGCAGAGCGAGGTATGTAGGCGGTGCTACAGAGTTCTTGAAGTGGTGGCCTAACTACGGCTACACT
AGAAGGACAGTATTTGGTATCTGCGCTCTGCTGAAGCCAGTTACCTTCGGAAAAAGAGTTGGTAGCTCTT
GATCCGGCAAACAAACCACCGCTGGTAGCGGTGGTTTTTTTGTTTGCAAGCAGCAGATTACGCGCAGAAA
AAAAGGATCTCAAGAAGATCCTTTGATCTTTTCTACGGGGTCTGACGCTCAGTGGAACGAAAACTCACGT
TAAGGGATTTTGGTCATGAGATTATCAAAAAGGATCTTCACCTAGATCCTTTTAAATTAAAAATGAAGTT
TTAAATCAATCTAAAGTATATATGAGTAAACTTGGTCTGACAGTTACCAATGCTTAATCAGTGAGGCACC
TATCTCAGCGATCTGTCTATTTCGTTCATCCATAGTTGCCTGACTCCCCGTCGTGTAGATAACTACGATA
CGGGAGGGCTTACCATCTGGCCCCAGTGCTGCAATGATACCGCGAGACCCACGCTCACCGGCTCCAGATT
TATCAGCAATAAACCAGCCAGCCGGAAGGGCCGAGCGCAGAAGTGGTCCTGCAACTTTATCCGCCTCCAT
CCAGTCTATTAATTGTTGCCGGGAAGCTAGAGTAAGTAGTTCGCCAGTTAATAGTTTGCGCAACGTTGTT
GCCATTGCTGCAGGCATCGTGGTGTCACGCTCGTCGTTTGGTATGGCTTCATTCAGCTCCGGTTCCCAAC
GATCAAGGCGAGTTACATGATCCCCCATATTGTGCAAAAAAGCGGTTAGCTCCTTCGGTCCTCCGATCGT
TGTCAGAAGTAAGTTGGCCGCAGTGTTATCACTCATGGTTATGGCAGCACTGCATAATTCTCTTACTGTC
ATGCCATCCGTAAGATGCTTTTCTGTGACTGGTGAGTACTCAACCAAGTCATTCTGAGAATAGTGTATGC
GGCGACCGAGTTGCTCTTGCCCGGCGTCAACACGGGATAATACCGCGCCACATAGCAGAACTTTAAAAGT
GCTCATCATTGGAAAACGTTCTTCGGGGCGAAAACTCTCAAGGATCTTACCGCTGTTGAGATCCAGTTCG
ATGTAACCCACTCGTGCACCCAACTGATCTTCAGCATCTTTTACTTTCACCAGCGTTTCTGGGTGAGCAA
AAACAGGAAGGCAAAATGCCGCAAAAAAGGGAATAAGGGCGACACGGAAATGTTGAATACTCATACTCTT
CCTTTTTCAATATTATTGAAGCATTTATCAGGGTTATTGTCTCATGAGCGGATACATATTTGAATGTATT
TAGAAAAATAAACAAATAGGGGTTCCGCGCACATTTCCCCGAAAAGTGCCACCTGACGTCTAAGAAACCA
TTATTATCATGACAT
