>Addgene plasmid #91385 | pHH0103_ITSN1-2/5 | depositor partial sequence | sequence record 175873 | insert sequence
GGTACCGAATTCGGATCCGCGCGCTGCTGCAAGCACAAGCATTGTATCCATGGCGTGCCAAAAAAGATAA
CCATCTGAACTTTAACAAAAACGATGTCATTACCGTCCTGGAACAACAAGATATGTGGTGGTTTGGTGAA
GTTCAGGGTCAGAAAGGCTGGTTTCCGAAATCCTATGTTAAACTGATTTCCGCGGCCGCTAGCTAAGTCG
ACGAGCTC
